Addgene plasmid #66024: BCD2_BC
Purpose: MoClo Basic Part: RBS - BiCistronic Design, high strength (RBS part type, actually contains a small transcriptional unit and second RBS) [B:BCD2:C]
Depositing lab: Douglas Densmore. Depositing organization: Boston University Main Campus. Publication: CIDAR MoClo: Improved MoClo Assembly Standard and New E. coli Part Library Enable Rapid Combinatorial Design for Synthetic and Traditional Biology. Iverson SV, Haddock TL, Beal J, Densmore DM. ACS Synth Biol. 2016 Jan 15;5(1):99-103. doi: 10.1021/acssynbio.5b00124. Epub 2015 Nov 4. PubMed 26479688.
Backbone
  Vector backbone: DVA
  Vector type: Synthetic Biology
Growth in bacteria
  Bacterial resistance: Ampicillin, 100 μg/mL
  Growth temperature: 37°C
  Growth strain: DH5alpha
  Copy number: Unknown
Gene/Insert
  Gene/Insert name: RBS (alt names: Basic Part - RBS; BiCistronic Design (BCD))
  Species: Synthetic
  Cloning method: Unknown
Terms and licenses: Academic/Nonprofit Terms; Industry Terms: Not Available to Industry
How to cite: BCD2_BC was a gift from Douglas Densmore (Addgene plasmid # 66024 ; http://n2t.net/addgene:66024 ; RRID:Addgene_66024)
