[The description below was written by a language model from this plasmid's Addgene catalogue record and pLannotate feature annotations shown in this document.]
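Description:
BCD2_BC is a Level 0 "basic part" plasmid from the CIDAR MoClo library, a modular Golden Gate-style cloning system for combinatorial assembly of genetic circuits in E. coli. It is built on the DVA destination vector backbone, a small (about 2.2 kb) synthetic-biology plasmid propagated in standard cloning strains. The annotated sequence shows a high-copy ColE1/pUC-type origin of replication and a β-lactamase (AmpR) gene with its native bla promoter for ampicillin selection, although the catalogue lists copy number as unknown. A putative bacterial transcription terminator lies next to the cloning region. BioBrick prefix and suffix sequences bracket the short stretch spanning the plasmid's numbering origin, which is presumably where the part sits.

The payload is BCD2, a synthetic high-strength bicistronic design translation initiation element. It is classed as an RBS part, but the record notes that it actually contains a small leader cistron plus a second ribosome binding site. In such designs, translation of the short upstream open reading frame is coupled to initiation at the downstream RBS, which tends to make expression of the gene of interest more predictable and less dependent on the coding sequence that follows. The "B:BCD2:C" designation indicates that the part is flanked by the B and C MoClo fusion sites, so it slots between a promoter part and a coding sequence part when transcriptional units are assembled. The automated annotation did not label the BCD2 insert or the fusion sites, so their exact coordinates are not given in the feature table.
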