Features (pLannotate 1.2.2; 6 found; start..end, strand, type, name):
    100..120     +  misc_feature   BioBrick suffix: universal suffix for all parts
    297..885     -  rep_origin     ori: high-copy-number ColE1/pMB1/pBR322/pUC origin of replication
   1056..1916    -  CDS            AmpR: β-lactamase; bla; confers resistance to ampicillin, carbenicillin, and related antibiotics
   1917..2021    -  promoter       AmpR promoter: bla
   2111..2154    -  terminator     bacterial terminator: putative bacterial transcription terminator
   2157..2178    +  misc_feature   BioBrick prefix: BioBrick prefix for parts that do not start with "ATG"
>Addgene plasmid #66024 | BCD2_BC | depositor full sequence | sequence record 114158 | BCD2_BC sequence 2192 bps
TACTGGGCCCAAGTTCACTTAAAAAGGAGATCAACAATGAAAGCAATTTTCGTACTGAAACATCTTAATC
ATGCTAAGGAGGTTTTCTAATGAGAGACCTACTAGTAGCGGCCGCTGCAGGCTTCCTCGCTCACTGACTC
GCTGCGCTCGGTCGTTCGGCTGCGGCGAGCGGTATCAGCTCACTCAAAGGCGGTAATACGGTTATCCACA
GAATCAGGGGATAACGCAGGAAAGAACATGTGAGCAAAAGGCCAGCAAAAGGCCAGGAACCGTAAAAAGG
CCGCGTTGCTGGCGTTTTTCCACAGGCTCCGCCCCCCTGACGAGCATCACAAAAATCGACGCTCAAGTCA
GAGGTGGCGAAACCCGACAGGACTATAAAGATACCAGGCGTTTCCCCCTGGAAGCTCCCTCGTGCGCTCT
CCTGTTCCGACCCTGCCGCTTACCGGATACCTGTCCGCCTTTCTCCCTTCGGGAAGCGTGGCGCTTTCTC
ATAGCTCACGCTGTAGGTATCTCAGTTCGGTGTAGGTCGTTCGCTCCAAGCTGGGCTGTGTGCACGAACC
CCCCGTTCAGCCCGACCGCTGCGCCTTATCCGGTAACTATCGTCTTGAGTCCAACCCGGTAAGACACGAC
TTATCGCCACTGGCAGCAGCCACTGGTAACAGGATTAGCAGAGCGAGGTATGTAGGCGGTGCTACAGAGT
TCTTGAAGTGGTGGCCTAACTACGGCTACACTAGAAGAACAGTATTTGGTATCTGCGCTCTGCTGAAGCC
AGTTACCTTCGGAAAAAGAGTTGGTAGCTCTTGATCCGGCAAACAAACCACCGCTGGTAGCGGTGGTTTT
TTTGTTTGCAAGCAGCAGATTACGCGCAGAAAAAAAGGATCTCAAGAAGATCCTTTGATCTTTTCTACGG
GGTCTGACGCTCAGTGGAACGAAAACTCACGTTAAGGGATTTTGGTCATGAGATTATCAAAAAGGATCTT
CACCTAGATCCTTTTAAATTAAAAATGAAGTTTTAAATCAATCTAAAGTATATATGAGTAAACTTGGTCT
GACAGTTACCAATGCTTAATCAGTGAGGCACCTATCTCAGCGATCTGTCTATTTCGTTCATCCATAGTTG
CCTGACTCCCCGTCGTGTAGATAACTACGATACGGGAGGGCTTACCATCTGGCCCCAGTGCTGCAATGAT
ACCGCGCGACCCACGCTCACCGGCTCCAGATTTATCAGCAATAAACCAGCCAGCCGGAAGGGCCGAGCGC
AGAAGTGGTCCTGCAACTTTATCCGCCTCCATCCAGTCTATTAATTGTTGCCGGGAAGCTAGAGTAAGTA
GTTCGCCAGTTAATAGTTTGCGCAACGTTGTTGCCATTGCTACAGGCATCGTGGTGTCACGCTCGTCGTT
TGGTATGGCTTCATTCAGCTCCGGTTCCCAACGATCAAGGCGAGTTACATGATCCCCCATGTTGTGCAAA
AAAGCGGTTAGCTCCTTCGGTCCTCCGATCGTTGTCAGAAGTAAGTTGGCCGCAGTGTTATCACTCATGG
TTATGGCAGCACTGCATAATTCTCTTACTGTCATGCCATCCGTAAGATGCTTTTCTGTGACTGGTGAGTA
CTCAACCAAGTCATTCTGAGAATAGTGTATGCGGCGACCGAGTTGCTCTTGCCCGGCGTCAATACGGGAT
AATACCGCGCCACATAGCAGAACTTTAAAAGTGCTCATCATTGGAAAACGTTCTTCGGGGCGAAAACTCT
CAAGGATCTTACCGCTGTTGAGATCCAGTTCGATGTAACCCACTCGTGCACCCAACTGATCTTCAGCATC
TTTTACTTTCACCAGCGTTTCTGGGTGAGCAAAAACAGGAAGGCAAAATGCCGCAAAAAAGGGAATAAGG
GCGACACGGAAATGTTGAATACTCATACTCTTCCTTTTTCAATATTATTGAAGCATTTATCAGGGTTATT
GTCTCATGAGCGGATACATATTTGAATGTATTTAGAAAAATAAACAAATAGGGGTTCCGCGCACATTTCC
CCGAAAAGTGCCACCTGACGTCTAAGAAACCATTATTATCATGACATTAACCTATAAAAATAGGCGTATC
ACGAGGCAGAATTTCAGATAAAAAAAATCCTTAGCTTTCGCTAAGGATGATTTCTGGAATTCGCGGCCGC
TTCTAGAGACTAGTGGGTCTCA
