>Addgene plasmid #66024 | BCD2_BC | addgene partial sequence | sequence record 114157 | MoCloR 5'-gccacctgacgtctaagaaacc-3'
ATAGGCGTATCACGAGGCAGAATTTCAGATAAAAAAAATCCTTAGCTTTCGCTAAGGATGATTTCTGGAA
TTCGCGGCCGCTTCTAGAGACTAGTGGGTCTCATACTGGGCCCAAGTTCACTTAAAAAGGAGATCAACAA
TGAAAGCAATTTTCGTACTGAAACATCTTAATCATGCTAAGGAGGTTTTCTAATGAGAGACCTACTAGTA
GCGGCCGCTGCAGGCTTCCTCGCTCACTGACTCGCTGCGCTCGGTCGTTCGGCTGCGGCGAGCGGTATCA
GCTCACTCAAAGGCGGTAATACGGTTATCCACAGAATCAGGGGATAACGCAGGAAAGAACATGTGAGCAA
AAGGCCAGCAAAAGGCCAGGAACCGTAAAAAGGCCGCGTTGCTGGCGTTTTTCCACAGGCTCCGCCCCCC
TGACGAGCATCACAAAAATCGACGCTCAAGTCAGAGGTGGCGAAACCCGACAGGACTATAAAGATACCAG
GCGTTTCCCCCTGGAAGCTCCCTCGTGCGCTCTCCTGTTCCGACCCTGCCGCTTACCGGATACCTGTCCG
CCTTTCTCCCTTCGGGAAGCGTGGCGCTTTCTCATAGCTCACGCTGTAGGTATCTCAGTTCGGTGTAGGT
CGTTCGCTCCAAGCTGGGCTGTGTGCACGAACCCCCCGTTCAGCCCGACCGCTGCGCCTTATCCGGTAAC
TATCGTCTTGAGTCCAACCCGGTAAGACACGACTTATCGCCACTGGCAGCAGCCACTGGTAACAGGATTA
GCAGAGCGAGGTATGTAGGCGGTGCTACAGAGTTCTTGAAGTGGTGGCCTAACTACGGCTACACTAGAAG
AACAGTATTTGGTATCTGCGCTCTGCTGAAGCCAGTTACCTTCG
